Addgene plasmid #217836: MZB127
Purpose: Bacterial expression of human Arf1 (Q71L) with C-terminal 'self-cleaving' CPD-10xHis tag
Depositing lab: Richard Baker. Depositing organization: University of North Carolina at Chapel Hill. Publication: A structure-based mechanism for initiation of AP-3 coated vesicle formation. Begley M, Aragon M, Baker RW. Proc Natl Acad Sci U S A. 2024 Dec 24;121(52):e2411974121. doi: 10.1073/pnas.2411974121. Epub 2024 Dec 20. PubMed 39705307.
Backbone
  Vector backbone: pET-21b (+)
  Backbone manufacturer: Novagen
  Vector type: Bacterial Expression
Growth in bacteria
  Bacterial resistance: Ampicillin, 100 μg/mL
  Growth temperature: 37°C
  Growth strain: DH5alpha
  Copy number: Low Copy
Gene/Insert
  Gene/Insert name: Arf1, rtxA (alt names: ADP-ribosylation factor 1; MARTX, Multifunctional-autoprocessing repeats-in-toxin)
  Species: H. sapiens (human); Vibrio cholerae
  Mutation: Q71L
  Entrez Gene: ARF1 (a.k.a. PVNH8)
  Tag / fusion protein: CPD (C terminal on insert); 10x His (C terminal on insert)
  Cloning method: Other
  Sequencing primers: 5′ T7 Promoter; 3′ T7 Terminator
Resource information
  A portion of this plasmid was derived from a plasmid made by: Integrated DNA Technologies (IDT) and BioBasic
Terms and licenses: Academic/Nonprofit Terms; Industry Terms: Not Available to Industry
Depositor comments: This vector encodes for a portion of the Vibrio cholerae MARTX (rtxA) toxin. A majority of the pathogenic portions of the toxin are not present, therefore regular caution should be exercised when expressing the fusion protein.
How to cite: MZB127 was a gift from Richard Baker (Addgene plasmid # 217836 ; http://n2t.net/addgene:217836 ; RRID:Addgene_217836)
