[The description below was written by a language model from this plasmid's Addgene catalogue record and pLannotate feature annotations shown in this document.]
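Description:
MZB127 is a bacterial expression plasmid built on the Novagen pET-21b(+) backbone for producing human ADP-ribosylation factor 1 (Arf1) carrying the Q71L substitution. It is maintained in E. coli through a ColE1/pBR322-type origin accompanied by the rop gene and bom region, consistent with the low copy number recorded, and is selected with ampicillin via the β-lactamase gene. An f1 origin is also present. Short tetracycline-resistance fragments in the annotation are pBR322-derived backbone remnants, not functional markers.

Expression is driven by a T7 promoter with an adjacent lac operator and the T7 gene 10 ribosome binding site, and ends at a T7 terminator. The plasmid-borne lacI gene supplies repressor, so transcription stays off until induction with IPTG in a host that provides T7 RNA polymerase. The open reading frame encodes Arf1 (matched by the annotation software to the bovine ortholog, although the record gives the species as human) fused directly at its C terminus to a fragment of the Vibrio cholerae MARTX toxin gene rtxA, which supplies the cysteine protease domain (CPD), followed by a 10xHis tag. The His tag is not annotated as such in the feature table, and the short "SET1" hit before the terminator is probably a vector-derived annotation match rather than an intended tag.

The record describes the CPD-10xHis tag as self-cleaving: the fusion can be captured by metal-affinity chromatography, after which CPD autoprocessing releases Arf1 from the tag. Q71L is generally known as a GTP-hydrolysis-deficient, constitutively active Arf1 mutation. The associated work concerns the structural mechanism of AP-3 coated vesicle formation. The depositor notes that most pathogenic portions of the toxin are absent.
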