Features (pLannotate 1.2.2; 19 found; start..end, strand, type, name):
     12..440     +  rep_origin     f1 ori (sequence partly withheld): f1 bacteriophage origin of replication; arrow indicates direction of (+) strand synthesis
    493..597     +  promoter       AmpR promoter: bla
    598..1458    +  CDS            AmpR: β-lactamase; bla; confers resistance to ampicillin, carbenicillin, and related antibiotics
   1629..2217    +  rep_origin     ori: high-copy-number ColE1/pMB1/pBR322/pUC origin of replication
   2403..2542    -  misc_feature   bom: basis of mobility region from pBR322
   2644..2835    -  CDS            rop: Rop protein, which maintains plasmids at low copy number; rop
   2852..3232    +  CDS            YPB1_ECOLX: Protein predicted: Swiss-Prot protein existence level 4. From Escherichia coli.
   3304..3595    -  CDS            TcR (fragment): tetracycline efflux protein; tet; confers resistance to tetracycline
   3610..3631    -  protein_bind   CAP binding site: CAP binding activates transcription in the presence of cAMP. E. coli catabolite activator protein
   3644..4726    -  CDS            lacI: lac repressor; lacI; The lac repressor binds to the lac operator to inhibit transcription in E. coli. This inhibition can be relieved by adding lactose or isopropyl-β-D-thiogalactopyranoside (IPTG).
   4727..4804    -  promoter       lacI promoter: lacI
   4812..5091    -  CDS            TcR (fragment): tetracycline efflux protein; tet; confers resistance to tetracycline
   5113..5131    +  promoter       T7 promoter: promoter for bacteriophage T7 RNA polymerase
   5132..5156    +  protein_bind   lac operator: The lac repressor binds to the lac operator to inhibit transcription in E. coli. This inhibition can be relieved by adding lactose or isopropyl-β-D-thiogalactopyranoside (IPTG). lac repressor encoded by lacI
   5171..5193    +  RBS            RBS: efficient ribosome binding site from bacteriophage T7 gene 10 (Olins and Rangwala, 1989)
   5201..5743    +  CDS            ARF1: ARF1_BOVIN - Experimental evidence at protein level: Swiss-Prot protein existence level 1. GTP-binding protein involved in protein trafficking among different compartments. Modulates vesicle budding and uncoating within the Golgi complex. Deactivation induces the redistribution of the entire Golgi complex to the endoplasmic reticulum, suggesting a crucial role in protein trafficking. In its GTP-bound form, its triggers the association with coat proteins with the Golgi membrane. The hydrolysis of ARF1-bound GTP, which is mediated by ARFGAPs proteins, is required for dissociation of coat protein
   5738..6376    +  CDS            rtxA (fragment): MARTX_VIBCH - Also known as rtx From Vibrio cholerae serotype O1 (strain ATCC 39315 / El Tor Inaba N16961).
   6426..6475    +  CDS            SET1 (fragment): solubility-enhancement tag derived from T7 phage gene 10B
   6483..6530    +  terminator     T7 terminator: transcription terminator for bacteriophage T7 RNA polymerase
>Addgene plasmid #217836 | MZB127 | addgene full sequence | sequence record 458081 | Addgene NGS Result
TGGCGAATGGG
[124 nt withheld, positions 12-135]
C
[91 nt withheld, positions 137-227]
A
[49 nt withheld, positions 229-277]
CCTTTGACGTTGGAGTCCACGTTCTTT
[37 nt withheld, positions 305-341]
ACCCTATCTCGGTCTATTCTTTTGATTTATAAGGGATTTTGCCGATTTCGGCCTATTGGTTAAAAAATGA
GCTGATTTAACAAAAATTTAACGCGAATTTTAACAAAATATTAACGCTTACAATTTAGGTGGCACTTTTC
GGGGAAATGTGCGCGGAACCCCTATTTGTTTATTTTTCTAAATACATTCAAATATGTATCCGCTCATGAG
ACAATAACCCTGATAAATGCTTCAATAATATTGAAAAAGGAAGAGTATGAGTATTCAACATTTCCGTGTC
GCCCTTATTCCCTTTTTTGCGGCATTTTGCCTTCCTGTTTTTGCTCACCCAGAAACGCTGGTGAAAGTAA
AAGATGCTGAAGATCAGTTGGGTGCACGAGTGGGTTACATCGAACTGGATCTCAACAGCGGTAAGATCCT
TGAGAGTTTTCGCCCCGAAGAACGTTTTCCAATGATGAGCACTTTTAAAGTTCTGCTATGTGGCGCGGTA
TTATCCCGTATTGACGCCGGGCAAGAGCAACTCGGTCGCCGCATACACTATTCTCAGAATGACTTGGTTG
AGTACTCACCAGTCACAGAAAAGCATCTTACGGATGGCATGACAGTAAGAGAATTATGCAGTGCTGCCAT
AACCATGAGTGATAACACTGCGGCCAACTTACTTCTGACAACGATCGGAGGACCGAAGGAGCTAACCGCT
TTTTTGCACAACATGGGGGATCATGTAACTCGCCTTGATCGTTGGGAACCGGAGCTGAATGAAGCCATAC
CAAACGACGAGCGTGACACCACGATGCCTGCAGCAATGGCAACAACGTTGCGCAAACTATTAACTGGCGA
ACTACTTACTCTAGCTTCCCGGCAACAATTAATAGACTGGATGGAGGCGGATAAAGTTGCAGGACCACTT
CTGCGCTCGGCCCTTCCGGCTGGCTGGTTTATTGCTGATAAATCTGGAGCCGGTGAGCGTGGGTCTCGCG
GTATCATTGCAGCACTGGGGCCAGATGGTAAGCCCTCCCGTATCGTAGTTATCTACACGACGGGGAGTCA
GGCAACTATGGATGAACGAAATAGACAGATCGCTGAGATAGGTGCCTCACTGATTAAGCATTGGTAACTG
TCAGACCAAGTTTACTCATATATACTTTAGATTGATTTAAAACTTCATTTTTAATTTAAAAGGATCTAGG
TGAAGATCCTTTTTGATAATCTCATGACCAAAATCCCTTAACGTGAGTTTTCGTTCCACTGAGCGTCAGA
CCCCGTAGAAAAGATCAAAGGATCTTCTTGAGATCCTTTTTTTCTGCGCGTAATCTGCTGCTTGCAAACA
AAAAAACCACCGCTACCAGCGGTGGTTTGTTTGCCGGATCAAGAGCTACCAACTCTTTTTCCGAAGGTAA
CTGGCTTCAGCAGAGCGCAGATACCAAATACTGTCCTTCTAGTGTAGCCGTAGTTAGGCCACCACTTCAA
GAACTCTGTAGCACCGCCTACATACCTCGCTCTGCTAATCCTGTTACCAGTGGCTGCTGCCAGTGGCGAT
AAGTCGTGTCTTACCGGGTTGGACTCAAGACGATAGTTACCGGATAAGGCGCAGCGGTCGGGCTGAACGG
GGGGTTCGTGCACACAGCCCAGCTTGGAGCGAACGACCTACACCGAACTGAGATACCTACAGCGTGAGCT
ATGAGAAAGCGCCACGCTTCCCGAAGGGAGAAAGGCGGACAGGTATCCGGTAAGCGGCAGGGTCGGAACA
GGAGAGCGCACGAGGGAGCTTCCAGGGGGAAACGCCTGGTATCTTTATAGTCCTGTCGGGTTTCGCCACC
TCTGACTTGAGCGTCGATTTTTGTGATGCTCGTCAGGGGGGCGGAGCCTATGGAAAAACGCCAGCAACGC
GGCCTTTTTACGGTTCCTGGCCTTTTGCTGGCCTTTTGCTCACATGTTCTTTCCTGCGTTATCCCCTGAT
TCTGTGGATAACCGTATTACCGCCTTTGAGTGAGCTGATACCGCTCGCCGCAGCCGAACGACCGAGCGCA
GCGAGTCAGTGAGCGAGGAAGCGGAAGAGCGCCTGATGCGGTATTTTCTCCTTACGCATCTGTGCGGTAT
TTCACACCGCAATGGTGCACTCTCAGTACAATCTGCTCTGATGCCGCATAGTTAAGCCAGTATACACTCC
GCTATCGCTACGTGACTGGGTCATGGCTGCGCCCCGACACCCGCCAACACCCGCTGACGCGCCCTGACGG
GCTTGTCTGCTCCCGGCATCCGCTTACAGACAAGCTGTGACCGTCTCCGGGAGCTGCATGTGTCAGAGGT
TTTCACCGTCATCACCGAAACGCGCGAGGCAGCTGCGGTAAAGCTCATCAGCGTGGTCGTGAAGCGATTC
ACAGATGTCTGCCTGTTCATCCGCGTCCAGCTCGTTGAGTTTCTCCAGAAGCGTTAATGTCTGGCTTCTG
ATAAAGCGGGCCATGTTAAGGGCGGTTTTTTCCTGTTTGGTCACTGATGCCTCCGTGTAAGGGGGATTTC
TGTTCATGGGGGTAATGATACCGATGAAACGAGAGAGGATGCTCACGATACGGGTTACTGATGATGAACA
TGCCCGGTTACTGGAACGTTGTGAGGGTAAACAACTGGCGGTATGGATGCGGCGGGACCAGAGAAAAATC
ACTCAGGGTCAATGCCAGCGCTTCGTTAATACAGATGTAGGTGTTCCACAGGGTAGCCAGCAGCATCCTG
CGATGCAGATCCGGAACATAATGGTGCAGGGCGCTGACTTCCGCGTTTCCAGACTTTACGAAACACGGAA
ACCGAAGACCATTCATGTTGTTGCTCAGGTCGCAGACGTTTTGCAGCAGCAGTCGCTTCACGTTCGCTCG
CGTATCGGTGATTCATTCTGCTAACCAGTAAGGCAACCCCGCCAGCCTAGCCGGGTCCTCAACGACAGGA
GCACGATCATGCGCACCCGTGGGGCCGCCATGCCGGCGATAATGGCCTGCTTCTCGCCGAAACGTTTGGT
GGCGGGACCAGTGACGAAGGCTTGAGCGAGGGCGTGCAAGATTCCGAATACCGCAAGCGACAGGCCGATC
ATCGTCGCGCTCCAGCGAAAGCGGTCCTCGCCGAAAATGACCCAGAGCGCTGCCGGCACCTGTCCTACGA
GTTGCATGATAAAGAAGACAGTCATAAGTGCGGCGACGATAGTCATGCCCCGCGCCCACCGGAAGGAGCT
GACTGGGTTGAAGGCTCTCAAGGGCATCGGTCGAGATCCCGGTGCCTAATGAGTGAGCTAACTTACATTA
ATTGCGTTGCGCTCACTGCCCGCTTTCCAGTCGGGAAACCTGTCGTGCCAGCTGCATTAATGAATCGGCC
AACGCGCGGGGAGAGGCGGTTTGCGTATTGGGCGCCAGGGTGGTTTTTCTTTTCACCAGTGAGACGGGCA
ACAGCTGATTGCCCTTCACCGCCTGGCCCTGAGAGAGTTGCAGCAAGCGGTCCACGCTGGTTTGCCCCAG
CAGGCGAAAATCCTGTTTGATGGTGGTTAACGGCGGGATATAACATGAGCTGTCTTCGGTATCGTCGTAT
CCCACTACCGAGATATCCGCACCAACGCGCAGCCCGGACTCGGTAATGGCGCGCATTGCGCCCAGCGCCA
TCTGATCGTTGGCAACCAGCATCGCAGTGGGAACGATGCCCTCATTCAGCATTTGCATGGTTTGTTGAAA
ACCGGACATGGCACTCCAGTCGCCTTCCCGTTCCGCTATCGGCTGAATTTGATTGCGAGTGAGATATTTA
TGCCAGCCAGCCAGACGCAGACGCGCCGAGACAGAACTTAATGGGCCCGCTAACAGCGCGATTTGCTGGT
GACCCAATGCGACCAGATGCTCCACGCCCAGTCGCGTACCGTCTTCATGGGAGAAAATAATACTGTTGAT
GGGTGTCTGGTCAGAGACATCAAGAAATAACGCCGGAACATTAGTGCAGGCAGCTTCCACAGCAATGGCA
TCCTGGTCATCCAGCGGATAGTTAATGATCAGCCCACTGACGCGTTGCGCGAGAAGATTGTGCACCGCCG
CTTTACAGGCTTCGACGCCGCTTCGTTCTACCATCGACACCACCACGCTGGCACCCAGTTGATCGGCGCG
AGATTTAATCGCCGCGACAATTTGCGACGGCGCGTGCAGGGCCAGACTGGAGGTGGCAACGCCAATCAGC
AACGACTGTTTGCCCGCCAGTTGTTGTGCCACGCGGTTGGGAATGTAATTCAGCTCCGCCATCGCCGCTT
CCACTTTTTCCCGCGTTTTCGCAGAAACGTGGCTGGCCTGGTTCACCACGCGGGAAACGGTCTGATAAGA
GACACCGGCATACTCTGCGACATCGTATAACGTTACTGGTTTCACATTCACCACCCTGAATTGACTCTCT
TCCGGGCGCTATCATGCCATACCGCGAAAGGTTTTGCGCCATTCGATGGTGTCCGGGATCTCGACGCTCT
CCCTTATGCGACTCCTGCATTAGGAAGCAGCCCAGTAGTAGGTTGAGGCCGTTGAGCACCGCCGCCGCAA
GGAATGGTGCATGCAAGGAGATGGCGCCCAACAGTCCCCCGGCCACGGGGCCTGCCACCATACCCACGCC
GAAACAAGCGCTCATGAGCCCGAAGTGGCGAGCCCGATCTTCCCCATCGGTGATGTCGGCGATATAGGCG
CCAGCAACCGCACCTGTGGCGCCGGTGATGCCGGCCACGATGCGTCCGGCGTAGAGGATCGAGATCTCGA
TCCCGCGAAATTAATACGACTCACTATAGGGGAATTGTGAGCGGATAACAATTCCCCTCTAGAAATAATT
TTGTTTAACTTTAAGAAGGAGATATACATATGGGAAATATATTCGCCAACTTGTTCAAGGGCTTGTTCGG
TAAAAAAGAGATGCGCATTTTGATGGTCGGTCTGGACGCTGCCGGCAAAACGACTATCCTGTATAAGCTG
AAATTAGGGGAAATCGTGACTACCATTCCTACAATCGGCTTTAACGTAGAAACAGTTGAATATAAGAATA
TCAGTTTTACTGTATGGGATGTAGGGGGTCTGGATAAGATCAGACCTTTATGGAGACACTATTTCCAAAA
TACGCAGGGACTGATCTTTGTAGTAGACTCTAATGACCGTGAGCGGGTGAATGAAGCCCGCGAAGAACTT
ATGCGCATGCTTGCAGAAGACGAGCTGAGAGATGCGGTCCTGTTGGTGTTCGCCAATAAACAAGATTTAC
CGAACGCCATGAACGCTGCAGAAATAACTGACAAATTGGGACTTCACTCCCTGCGGCATAGAAACTGGTA
CATTCAGGCAACGTGCGCAACGAGCGGCGACGGGCTGTACGAGGGTTTGGACTGGCTTAGCAACCAACTG
CGGAATCAAAAAAGCCTGGCGGATGGCAAAATTCTGCATAACCAGAACGTGAACAGCTGGGGCCCGATTA
CCGTGACCCCGACCACCGATGGCGGCGAAACCCGCTTTGATGGCCAGATTATTGTGCAGATGGAAAACGA
TCCGGTGGTGGCGAAAGCGGCGGCGAACCTGGCGGGCAAACATGCGGAAAGCAGCGTGGTGGTGCAGCTG
GATAGCGATGGCAACTATCGCGTGGTGTATGGCGATCCGAGCAAACTGGATGGCAAACTGCGCTGGCAGC
TGGTGGGCCATGGCCGCGATCATAGCGAAACCAACAACACCCGCCTGAGCGGCTATAGCGCGGATGAACT
GGCGGTGAAACTGGCGAAATTTCAGCAGAGCTTTAACCAGGCGGAAAACATTAACAACAAACCGGATCAT
ATTAGCATTGTGGGCTGCAGCCTGGTGAGCGATGATAAACAGAAAGGCTTTGGCCATCAGTTTATTAACG
CGATGGATGCGAACGGCCTGCGCGTGGATGTGAGCGTGCGCAGCAGCGAACTGGCGGTGGATGAAGCGGG
CCGCAAACATACCAAAGATGCGAACGGCGATTGGGTGCAGAAAGCGGAAAACAACAAAGTGAGCCTGAGC
TGGGATGCGCAGGGCCTGGAACATCATCATCACCACCACCATCATCATCATTAATAAGGATCCGGCTGCT
AACAAAGCCCGAAAGGAAGCTGAGTTGGCTGCTGCCACCGCTGAGCAATAACTAGCATAACCCCTTGGGG
CCTCTAAACGGGTCTTGAGGGGTTTTTTGCTGAAAGGAGGAACTATATCCGGAT
